>Addgene plasmid #159856 | pCFJ2307 - [1-2] ENTR - Fluor - ce-tagRFP-T(1 intron, syntrons(3), NLS(2), no_atg, no_stop) | addgene full sequence | sequence record 318019 | Addgene NGS Result
GTAAAACGACGGCCAGTCTTAAGCTCGGGCCCCAAATAATGATTTTATTTTGACTGATAGTGACCTGTTC
GTTGCAACAAATTGATGAGCAATGCTTTTTTATAATGCCAACTTTGTACAAAAAAGCAGGCTCGGGATCC
CCAAAGAAGAAGCGTAAGGTGTCCAAGGTAACACTTAGTTTTTGTTGCTCTGTTTAAAAATTAATTTTAA
GGGAGAGGAGCTCATCAAGGAGAACATGCACATGAAGCTCTACATGGAGGGAACCGTCAACAACCACCAC
TTCAAGTGCACCTCCGAGGGAGAGGGAAAGCCATACGAGGGAACCCAAACCATGCGTATCAAGGTCGTCG
AGGGAGGACCACTCCCATTCGCCTTCGACATCCTCGCCACCTCCTTCATGTACGGATCGCGTACCTTCAT
CAACCACACCCAAGGTAAGTTTTCTTGAGACCTTTACTAACTAACTAGGTCTCATAGATTTTCAGGAATC
CCAGACTTCTTCAAGCAATCCTTCCCAGAGGGATTCACCTGGGAGCGTGTCACCACCTACGAGGACGGAG
GAGTCCTCACCGCCACCCAAGACACCTCCCTCCAAGACGGATGCCTCATCTACAACGTCAAGGTAAGTTA
TGTAGAGACCTTTACTAACTAACTAGGTCTCAAACATTTTCAGATCCGTGGAGTCAACTTCCCATCCAAC
GGACCAGTCATGCAAAAGAAGACCCTCGGATGGGAGGCCAACACCGAGATGCTCTACCCAGCCGACGGAG
GACTGGAGGGACGTACCGACATGGCCCTCAAGCTCGTCGGAGGAGGACACCTCATCTGCAACTTCAAGAC
CACCTACCGTTCCAAGAAGCCAGCCAAGGTAAGTTCTTTAGAGACCTTTACTAACTAACTAGGTCTCAGT
AATTTTCAGAACCTCAAGATGCCAGGAGTCTACTACGTCGACCACCGTCTGGAGCGTATCAAGGAGGCCG
ACAAGGAGACGTACGTCGAGCAACACGAGGTCGCCGTCGCCCGTTACTGCGACCTCCCATCCAAGCTCGG
ACACAAGCTCAACGGAATGGACGAGCTCTACAAGTCCCGTCGTCGTAAGGCCAACCCAACCAAGCTCTCC
GAGAACGCCAAGAAGCTCGCCAAGGAGGTCGAGAACGGATCCAACCCAGCTTTCTTGTACAAAGTTGGCA
TTATAAGAAAGCATTGCTTATCAATTTGTTGCAACGAACAGGTCACTATCAGTCAAAATAAAATCATTAT
TTGCCATCCAGCTGATATCCCCTATAGTGAGTCGTATTACATGGTCATAGCTGTTTCCTGGCAGCTCTGG
CCCGTGTCTCAAAATCTCTGATGTTACATTGCACAAGATAAAAATATATCATCATGAACAATAAAACTGT
CTGCTTACATAAACAGTAATACAAGGGGTGTTATGAGCCATATTCAACGGGAAACGTCGAGGCCGCGATT
AAATTCCAACATGGATGCTGATTTATATGGGTATAAATGGGCTCGCGATAATGTCGGGCAATCAGGTGCG
ACAATCTATCGCTTGTATGGGAAGCCCGATGCGCCAGAGTTGTTTCTGAAACATGGCAAAGGTAGCGTTG
CCAATGATGTTACAGATGAGATGGTCAGACTAAACTGGCTGACGGAATTTATGCCTCTTCCGACCATCAA
GCATTTTATCCGTACTCCTGATGATGCATGGTTACTCACCACTGCGATCCCCGGAAAAACAGCATTCCAG
GTATTAGAAGAATATCCTGATTCAGGTGAAAATATTGTTGATGCGCTGGCAGTGTTCCTGCGCCGGTTGC
ATTCGATTCCTGTTTGTAATTGTCCTTTTAACAGCGATCGCGTATTTCGCCTCGCTCAGGCGCAATCACG
AATGAATAACGGTTTGGTTGATGCGAGTGATTTTGATGACGAGCGTAATGGCTGGCCTGTTGAACAAGTC
TGGAAAGAAATGCATAAACTTTTGCCATTCTCACCGGATTCAGTCGTCACTCATGGTGATTTCTCACTTG
ATAACCTTATTTTTGACGAGGGGAAATTAATAGGTTGTATTGATGTTGGACGAGTCGGAATCGCAGACCG
ATACCAGGATCTTGCCATCCTATGGAACTGCCTCGGTGAGTTTTCTCCTTCATTACAGAAACGGCTTTTT
CAAAAATATGGTATTGATAATCCTGATATGAATAAATTGCAGTTTCATTTGATGCTCGATGAGTTTTTCT
AATCAGAATTGGTTAATTGGTTGTAACACTGGCAGAGCATTACGCTGACTTGACGGGACGGCGCAAGCTC
ATGACCAAAATCCCTTAACGTGAGTTACGCGTCGTTCCACTGAGCGTCAGACCCCGTAGAAAAGATCAAA
GGATCTTCTTGAGATCCTTTTTTTCTGCGCGTAATCTGCTGCTTGCAAACAAAAAAACCACCGCTACCAG
CGGTGGTTTGTTTGCCGGATCAAGAGCTACCAACTCTTTTTCCGAAGGTAACTGGCTTCAGCAGAGCGCA
GATACCAAATACTGTTCTTCTAGTGTAGCCGTAGTTAGGCCACCACTTCAAGAACTCTGTAGCACCGCCT
ACATACCTCGCTCTGCTAATCCTGTTACCAGTGGCTGCTGCCAGTGGCGATAAGTCGTGTCTTACCGGGT
TGGACTCAAGACGATAGTTACCGGATAAGGCGCAGCGGTCGGGCTGAACGGGGGGTTCGTGCACACAGCC
CAGCTTGGAGCGAACGACCTACACCGAACTGAGATACCTACAGCGTGAGCTATGAGAAAGCGCCACGCTT
CCCGAAGGGAGAAAGGCGGACAGGTATCCGGTAAGCGGCAGGGTCGGAACAGGAGAGCGCACGAGGGAGC
TTCCAGGGGGAAACGCCTGGTATCTTTATAGTCCTGTCGGGTTTCGCCACCTCTGACTTGAGCGTCGATT
TTTGTGATGCTCGTCAGGGGGGCGGAGCCTATGGAAAAACGCCAGCAACGCGGCCTTTTTACGGTTCCTG
GCCTTTTGCTGGCCTTTTGCTCACATGTTCTTTCCTGCGTTATCCCCTGATTCTGTGGATAACCGTATTA
CCGCCTTTGAGTGAGCTGATACCGCTCGCCGCAGCCGAACGACCGAGCGCAGCGAGTCAGTGAGCGAGGA
AGCGGAAGAGCGCCCAATACGCAAACCGCCTCTCCCCGCGCGTTGGCCGATTCATTAATGCAGCTGGCAC
GACAGGTTTCCCGACTGGAAAGCGGGCAGTGAGCGCAACGCAATTAATACGCGTACCGCTAGCCAGGAAG
AGTTTGTAGAAACGCAAAAAGGCCATCCGTCAGGATGGCCTTCTGCTTAGTTTGATGCCTGGCAGTTTAT
GGCGGGCGTCCTGCCCGCCACCCTCCGGGCCGTTGCTTCACAACGTTCAAATCCGCTCCCGGCGGATTTG
TCCTACTCAGGAGAGCGTTCACCGACAAACAACAGATAAAACGAAAGGCCCAGTCTTCCGACTGAGCCTT
TCGTTTTATTTGATGCCTGGCAGTTCCCTACTCTCGCGTTAACGCTAGCATGGATGTTTTCCCAGTCACG
ACGTT
Features (pLannotate 1.2.2; 11 found; start..end, strand, type, name):
     33..132     +  protein_bind   attL1: mutant version of attL; recombination site for the Gateway® LR reaction LR Clonase™
    209..1084    +  CDS            TagRFP-T: TagRFP-T is a basic (constitutively fluorescent) red fluorescent protein published in 2008, derived from Entacmaea quadricolor. It has low acid sensitivity.
   1084..1156    +  CDS            EGL-13 NLS (fragment): nuclear localization signal from the C. elegans EGL-13 transcription factor (Lyssenko et al., 2007)
   1164..1263    -  protein_bind   attL2: mutant version of attL; recombination site for the Gateway® LR reaction LR Clonase™
   1281..1299    -  promoter       T7 promoter: promoter for bacteriophage T7 RNA polymerase
   1433..2242    +  CDS            KanR: aminoglycoside phosphotransferase; aph(3')-Ia; confers resistance to kanamycin in bacteria or G418 (Geneticin®) in eukaryotes
   2389..2977    +  rep_origin     ori: high-copy-number ColE1/pMB1/pBR322/pUC origin of replication
   3160..3252    +  CDS            lacI (fragment): lac repressor; lacI; The lac repressor binds to the lac operator to inhibit transcription in E. coli. This inhibition can be relieved by adding lactose or isopropyl-β-D-thiogalactopyranoside (IPTG).
   3307..3334    -  terminator     rrnB T2 terminator: transcription terminator T2 from the E. coli rrnB gene
   3466..3509    +  terminator     rrnB T1 terminator: Escherichia coli rrnB; transcription terminator T1 from the E. coli rrnB gene
   3556..17      -  CDS            lacZα (fragment) (across the origin): LacZα fragment of β-galactosidase; lacZ fragment
