[The description below was written by a language model from this plasmid's Addgene catalogue record and pLannotate feature annotations shown in this document.]
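Description:
pCFJ2307 is a Gateway entry clone built on the pDONR221 backbone. It supplies a C. elegans-optimised red fluorescent protein for the middle ("[1-2]") position of three-fragment Gateway assemblies. It is a small (about 3.6 kb), high-copy plasmid propagated in E. coli through a ColE1/pUC-type origin and selected with kanamycin via the aph(3')-Ia KanR gene. Other annotated backbone elements are standard pDONR remnants: the rrnB T1 and T2 transcription terminators that insulate the cloning site, a T7 promoter next to attL2, and short lacI and lacZα fragments with no evident functional role here.

The payload lies between attL1 and attL2, the sites recombined by LR Clonase to move the cassette into a destination vector alongside a promoter entry clone and a 3' UTR or C-terminal entry clone. It encodes TagRFP-T, a constitutively fluorescent red protein derived from Entacmaea quadricolor. According to the construct name, the coding sequence is worm-adapted ("ce-"), is interrupted by one intron and three synthetic introns ("syntrons"), and carries two nuclear localization signals. The feature table detects only one of these, an EGL-13 NLS fragment immediately downstream of the fluorophore; the second is not annotated. The cassette has neither a start nor a stop codon, and the entry clone contains no worm promoter or 3' UTR. It is therefore not expressed on its own and depends on flanking modules for translation initiation, termination and regulation, which suits it to in-frame fusions.

The construct belongs to a modular toolkit for expressing nuclear-localised fluorophores in C. elegans. It was deposited with work on design rules that reduce germline silencing of transgenes carried on simple extrachromosomal arrays.
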