Addgene plasmid #159856: pCFJ2307 - [1-2] ENTR - Fluor - ce-tagRFP-T(1 intron, syntrons(3), NLS(2), no_atg, no_stop)
Purpose: Three-fragment Gateway compatible flourophore for expression in C. elegans
Depositing lab: Christian Froekjaer-Jensen. Depositing organization: King Abdullah University of Science and Technology (KAUST). Publication: Engineering rules that minimize germline silencing of transgenes in simple extrachromosomal arrays in C. elegans. Aljohani MD, El Mouridi S, Priyadarshini M, Vargas-Velazquez AM, Frokjaer-Jensen C. Nat Commun. 2020 Dec 9;11(1):6300. doi: 10.1038/s41467-020-19898-0. PubMed 33298957.
Backbone
  Vector backbone: pDONR221
  Vector type: Worm Expression
Growth in bacteria
  Bacterial resistance: Kanamycin, 50 μg/mL
  Growth temperature: 37°C
  Growth strain: DH5alpha
  Copy number: High Copy
Gene/Insert
  Gene/Insert name: [1-2] ENTR - Fluor - ce-tagRFP-T(1 intron, syntrons(3), NLS(2), no_atg, no_stop)
  Species: C. elegans (nematode)
  Mutation: Not applicable
  Cloning method: Gateway Cloning
Terms and licenses: Academic/Nonprofit Terms; Industry Terms: Not Available to Industry
Depositor comments: See www.wormbuilder.org for more information.
How to cite: pCFJ2307 - [1-2] ENTR - Fluor - ce-tagRFP-T(1 intron, syntrons(3), NLS(2), no_atg, no_stop) was a gift from Christian Froekjaer-Jensen (Addgene plasmid # 159856 ; http://n2t.net/addgene:159856 ; RRID:Addgene_159856)
